Addgene plasmid #54343: LI dy C-D
Depositing lab: Martin Parniske. Depositing organization: Ludwig-Maximilians-Universitaet Muenchen (LMU). Publication: A modular plasmid assembly kit for multigene expression, gene silencing and silencing rescue in plants. Binder A, Lambert J, Morbitzer R, Popp C, Ott T, Lahaye T, Parniske M. PLoS One. 2014 Feb 13;9(2):e88218. doi: 10.1371/journal.pone.0088218. eCollection 2014. PubMed 24551083.
Backbone
  Vector backbone: pUC57 (Gent)
  Backbone manufacturer: Parniske lab
  Vector type: cloning vector
Growth in bacteria
  Bacterial resistance: Gentamicin, 10 μg/mL
  Growth temperature: 37°C
  Growth strain: DH5alpha
  Copy number: High Copy
Gene/Insert
  Gene/Insert name: C-D dummy
  Species: Synthetic
  Insert size (bp): 18
  Cloning method: Unknown
  Sequencing primers: 5′ M13-F20; 3′ M13Rev
Terms and licenses: Academic/Nonprofit Terms; Industry Terms: Not Available to Industry
Depositor comments: L1 dummy.
How to cite: LI dy C-D was a gift from Martin Parniske (Addgene plasmid # 54343 ; http://n2t.net/addgene:54343 ; RRID:Addgene_54343)
