[The description below was written by a language model from this plasmid's Addgene catalogue record and pLannotate feature annotations shown in this document.]
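Description:
LI dy C-D is a small (about 2.5 kb) bacterial cloning vector built on a gentamicin-resistant derivative of pUC57. It belongs to a modular plasmid assembly kit developed for multigene expression, gene silencing and silencing rescue in plants. The plasmid replicates in E. coli from a high-copy ColE1/pUC-type origin. Selection uses the aacC1 gentamicin acetyltransferase gene from Pseudomonas aeruginosa, which lies downstream of a class 1 integron Pc promoter. The remaining annotated features are pUC-type backbone remnants: a lacZα fragment with its lac promoter, lac operator and CAP binding site, plus short fragments of lacI, rop and the pBR322 bom region. None of these contributes a payload function.

The insert is an 18 bp synthetic "C-D dummy", which the depositor describes as a level I (L1) dummy. It encodes no gene, promoter or tag, and it is too short to appear as a feature in the annotation table. The M13 forward and reverse sequencing primers suggest that it sits in the lacZα/polylinker region. The name implies that it is a placeholder module for the C-D position of the kit's ordered assembly scheme. In modular systems of this kind, a dummy bridges two adjacent fusion sites when no functional part is wanted at that position, so that higher-level constructs can still be assembled. The record does not state the cloning method, the flanking restriction sites or the overhang sequences, so these details of its use cannot be confirmed from the fields provided.
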