Features (pLannotate 1.2.2; 10 found; start..end, strand, type, name):
    292..320     +  promoter       Pc promoter: intI1 (promoter lies within the coding sequence); class 1 integron promoter
    509..1039    +  CDS            aacC1: AACC1_PSEAI - Experimental evidence at protein level: Swiss-Prot protein existence level 1. Responsible for gentamicin resistance and has a limited substrate range. From Pseudomonas aeruginosa.
   1156..1191    +  CDS            rop (fragment): Rop protein, which maintains plasmids at low copy number; rop
   1293..1392    +  misc_feature   bom (fragment): basis of mobility region from pBR322
   1398..1555    -  CDS            lacZα (fragment): LacZα fragment of β-galactosidase; lacZ fragment
   1712..1728    -  protein_bind   lac operator: The lac repressor binds to the lac operator to inhibit transcription in E. coli. This inhibition can be relieved by adding lactose or isopropyl-β-D-thiogalactopyranoside (IPTG). lac repressor encoded by lacI
   1736..1766    -  promoter       lac promoter: promoter for the E. coli lac operon
   1781..1802    -  protein_bind   CAP binding site: CAP binding activates transcription in the presence of cAMP. E. coli catabolite activator protein
   1815..1907    -  CDS            lacI (fragment): lac repressor; lacI; The lac repressor binds to the lac operator to inhibit transcription in E. coli. This inhibition can be relieved by adding lactose or isopropyl-β-D-thiogalactopyranoside (IPTG).
   2090..177     -  rep_origin     ori (across the origin): high-copy-number ColE1/pMB1/pBR322/pUC origin of replication
>Addgene plasmid #54343 | LI dy C-D | depositor full sequence | sequence record 84563 | Full Sequence
TGGTGGCCTAACTACGGCTACACTAGAAGAACAGTATTTGGTATCTGCGCTCTGCTGAAGCCAGTTACCT
TCGGAAAAAGAGTTGGTAGCTCTTGATCCGGCAAACAAACCACCGCTGGTAGCGGTGGTTTTTTTGTTTG
CAAGCAGCAGATTACGCGCAGAAAAAAAGGATCTCAAGAAGATCCTTTGATCTTTTCTACGGGGTCTGAC
GCTCAGTGGAACGAAAACTCACGTTAAGGGATTTTGGTCATGAGGCGCACACCGTGGAAACGGATGAAGG
CACGAACCCAGTTGACATAAGCCTGTTCGGTTCGTAAACTGTAATGCAAGTAGCGTATGCGCTCACGCAA
CTGGTCCAGAACCTTGACCGAACGCAGCGGTGGTAACGGCGCAGTGGCGGTTTTCATGGCTTGTTATGAC
TGTTTTTTTGTACAGTCTATGCCTCGGGCATCCAAGCAGCAAGCGCGTTACGCCGTGGGTCGATGTTTGA
TGTTATGGAGCAGCAACGATGTTACGCAGCAGCAACGATGTTACGCAGCAGGGCAGTCGCCCTAAAACAA
AGTTAGGTGGCTCAAGTATGGGCATCATTCGCACATGTAGGCTCGGCCCTGACCAAGTCAAATCCATGCG
GGCTGCTCTTGATCTTTTCGGTCGTGAGTTCGGCGACGTAGCCACCTACTCCCAACATCAGCCGGACTCC
GATTACCTCGGGAACTTGCTCCGTAGTAAGACATTCATCGCGCTTGCTGCCTTCGACCAAGAAGCGGTTG
TTGGCGCTCTCGCGGCTTACGTTCTGCCCAGGTTTGAGCAGCCGCGTAGTGAGATCTATATCTATGATCT
CGCAGTCTCCGGCGAGCACCGGAGGCAGGGCATTGCCACCGCGCTCATCAATCTCCTCAAGCATGAGGCC
AACGCGCTTGGTGCTTATGTGATCTACGTGCAAGCAGATTACGGTGACGATCCCGCAGTGGCTCTCTATA
CAAAGTTGGGCATACGGGAAGAAGTGATGCACTTTGATATCGACCCAAGTACCGCCACCTAACAATTCGT
TCAAGCCGAGATCGGCTTCCCGGCCGCGGAGTTGTTCGGTAAATTGTCACAACGCCGCTCATGACATTAA
CCTATAAAAATAGGCGTATCACGAGGCCCTTTTGTCTCGCGCGTTTCGGTGATGACGGTGAAAACCTCTG
ACACATGCAGCTCCCGGAGAAGGTCACAGCTTGTCTGTAAGCGGATGCCGGGAGCAGACAAGCCCGTCAG
GGCGCGTCAGCGGGTGTTGGCGGGTGTCGGGGCTGGCTTAACTATGCGGCATCAGAGCAGATTGTACTGA
GAGTGCACCATATGCGGTGTGAAATACCGCACAGATGCGTAAGGAGAAAATACCGCATCAGGCGCCATTC
GCCATTCAGGCTGCGCAACTGTTGGGAAGGGCGATCGGTGCGGGCCTCTTCGCTATTACGCCAGCTGGCG
AAAGGGGGATGTGCTGCAAGGCGATTAAGTTGGGTAACGCCAGGGTTTTCCCAGTCACGACGTTGTAAAA
CGACGGCCAGTGAATTCGAGCTCGGTACCTCGCGAATGCATCTAGATATCGGATCCCTTTGGTCTCTCAC
CTGACCTAAGCTAGCCTAGAAGGTGAGACCGGGCCCGTCGACTGCAGAGGCCTGCATGCAAGCTTGGCGT
AATCATGGTCATAGCTGTTTCCTGTGTGAAATTGTTATCCGCTCACAATTCCACACAACATACGAGCCGG
AAGCATAAAGTGTAAAGCCTGGGGTGCCTAATGAGTGAGCTAACTCACATTAATTGCGTTGCGCTCACTG
CCCGCTTTCCAGTCGGGAAACCTGTCGTGCCAGCTGCATTAATGAATCGGCCAACGCGCGGGGAGAGGCG
GTTTGCGTATTGGGCGCTCTTCCGCTTCCTCGCTCACTGACTCGCTGCGCTCGGTCGTTCGGCTGCGGCG
AGCGGTATCAGCTCACTCAAAGGCGGTAATACGGTTATCCACAGAATCAGGGGATAACGCAGGAAAGAAC
ATGTGAGCAAAAGGCCAGCAAAAGGCCAGGAACCGTAAAAAGGCCGCGTTGCTGGCGTTTTTCCATAGGC
TCCGCCCCCCTGACGAGCATCACAAAAATCGACGCTCAAGTCAGAGGTGGCGAAACCCGACAGGACTATA
AAGATACCAGGCGTTTCCCCCTGGAAGCTCCCTCGTGCGCTCTCCTGTTCCGACCCTGCCGCTTACCGGA
TACCTGTCCGCCTTTCTCCCTTCGGGAAGCGTGGCGCTTTCTCATAGCTCACGCTGTAGGTATCTCAGTT
CGGTGTAGGTCGTTCGCTCCAAGCTGGGCTGTGTGCACGAACCCCCCGTTCAGCCCGACCGCTGCGCCTT
ATCCGGTAACTATCGTCTTGAGTCCAACCCGGTAAGACACGACTTATCGCCACTGGCAGCAGCCACTGGT
AACAGGATTAGCAGAGCGAGGTATGTAGGCGGTGCTACAGAGTTCTTGAAG
