>Addgene plasmid #54343 | LI dy C-D | addgene partial sequence | sequence record 87548 | M13pUC-Fwd 5'-CCCAGTCACGACGTTGTAAAACG-3'
CCTCGCGAATGCATCTAGATATCGGATCCCTTTGGTCTCTCACCTGACCTAAGCTAGCCTAGAAGGTGAG
ACCGGGCCCGTCGACTGCAGAGGCCTGCATGCAAGCTTGGCGTAATCATGGTCATAGCTGTTTCCTGTGT
GAAATTGTTATCCGCTCACAATTCCACACAACATACGAGCCGGAAGCATAAAGTGTAAAGCCTGGGGTGC
CTAATGAGTGAGCTAACTCACATTAATTGCGTTGCGCTCACTGCCCGCTTTCCAGTCGGGAAACCTGTCG
TGCCAGCTGCATTAATGAATCGGCCAACGCGCGGGGAGAGGCGGTTTGCGTATTGGGCGCTCTTCCGCTT
CCTCGCTCACTGACTCGCTGCGCTCGGTCGTTCGGCTGCGGCGAGCGGTATCAGCTCACTCAAAGGCGGT
AATACGGTTATCCACAGAATCAGGGGATAACGCAGGAAAGAACATGTGAGCAAAAGGCCAGCAAAAGGCC
AGGAACCGTAAAAAGGCCGCGTTGCTGGCGTTTTTCCATAGGCTCCGCCCCCCTGACGAGCATCACAAAA
ATCGACGCTCAAGTCAGAGGTGGCGAAACCCGACAGGACTATAAAGATACCAGGCGTTTCCCCCTGGAAG
CTCCCTCGTGCGCTCTCCTGTTCCGACCCTGCCGCTTACCGGATACCTGTCCGCCTTTCTCCCTTCGGGA
AGCGTGGCGCTTTCTCATAGCTCACGCTGTAGGTATCTCAGTTCGGTGTAGGTCGTTCGCTCCAAGCTGG
GCTGTGTGCACGAACCCCCCGTTCAGCCCGACCGCTGCGCCTTATCCGGTAACTATCGTCTTGAGTCCAA
CCCGGTAAGACACGACTTATCGCCACTGGCAGCAGCCACTGGTAACAGGATTAGCAGAGCGAGGTATGTA
GGCGGTGCTACAGAGTTCTTGAAGTGGTGGCCTAACTACGGCTACACTAGAAGAACAGTATTTGGTATCT
GCGCTCTGCTGAAGCCAGTTACCTTCGGAAAAAGAGTTGGTAGCTCTTGATCCGGCAA
