>Addgene plasmid #54343 | LI dy C-D | addgene partial sequence | sequence record 87550 | M13pUC-Rev 5'-AGCGGATAACAATTTCACACAGG-3'
AGCTTGCATGCAGGCCTCTGCAGTCGACGGGCCCGGTCTCACCTTCTAGGCTAGCTTAGGTCAGGTGAGA
GACCAAAGGGATCCGATATCTAGATGCATTCGCGAGGTACCGAGCTCGAATTCACTGGCCGTCGTTTTAC
AACGTCGTGACTGGGAAAACCCTGGCGTTACCCAACTTAATCGCCTTGCAGCACATCCCCCTTTCGCCAG
CTGGCGTAATAGCGAAGAGGCCCGCACCGATCGCCCTTCCCAACAGTTGCGCAGCCTGAATGGCGAATGG
CGCCTGATGCGGTATTTTCTCCTTACGCATCTGTGCGGTATTTCACACCGCATATGGTGCACTCTCAGTA
CAATCTGCTCTGATGCCGCATAGTTAAGCCAGCCCCGACACCCGCCAACACCCGCTGACGCGCCCTGACG
GGCTTGTCTGCTCCCGGCATCCGCTTACAGACAAGCTGTGACCTTCTCCGGGAGCTGCATGTGTCAGAGG
TTTTCACCGTCATCACCGAAACGCGCGAGACAAAAGGGCCTCGTGATACGCCTATTTTTATAGGTTAATG
TCATGAGCGGCGTTGTGACAATTTACCGAACAACTCCGCGGCCGGGAAGCCGATCTCGGCTTGAACGAAT
TGTTAGGTGGCGGTACTTGGGTCGATATCAAAGTGCATCACTTCTTCCCGTATGCCCAACTTTGTATAGA
GAGCCACTGCGGGATCGTCACCGTAATCTGCTTGCACGTAGATCACATAAGCACCAAGCGCGTTGGCCTC
ATGCTTGAGGAGATTGATGAGCGCGGTGGCAATGCCCTGCCTCCGGTGCTCTCCGGAGACTGCGAGATCA
TAGATATAGATCTCACTACGCGGCTGCTCAAACTTGGGCAGAACGTAAGCCGCGAGAGCGCCAACAACCG
CTTCTTGGTCGAAGGCAGCAAGCGCGATGAATGTCTTACTACGGAGCAAGTTCCCGAGGTAATCGGAGTC
CGGCTGATGTTGGGAGTAGGTGGCTACGTCGCCGAACTCACGACCGAAAAGATCAAGAGCAGCCCGCATG
GATT
